>Addgene plasmid #86635 | pEGFP-PH(Btk) | addgene full sequence | sequence record 174208 | Addgene NGS Result
GATCAAAGGATCTTCTTGAGATCCTTTTTTTCTGCGCGTAATCTGCTGCTTGCAAACAAAAAAACCACCG
CTACCAGCGGTGGTTTGTTTGCCGGATCAAGAGCTACCAACTCTTTTTCCGAAGGTAACTGGCTTCAGCA
GAGCGCAGATACCAAATACTGTTCTTCTAGTGTAGCCGTAGTTAGGCCACCACTTCAAGAACTCTGTAGC
ACCGCCTACATACCTCGCTCTGCTAATCCTGTTACCAGTGGCTGCTGCCAGTGGCGATAAGTCGTGTCTT
ACCGGGTTGGACTCAAGACGATAGTTACCGGATAAGGCGCAGCGGTCGGGCTGAACGGGGGGTTCGTGCA
CACAGCCCAGCTTGGAGCGAACGACCTACACCGAACTGAGATACCTACAGCGTGAGCTATGAGAAAGCGC
CACGCTTCCCGAAGGGAGAAAGGCGGACAGGTATCCGGTAAGCGGCAGGGTCGGAACAGGAGAGCGCACG
AGGGAGCTTCCAGGGGGAAACGCCTGGTATCTTTATAGTCCTGTCGGGTTTCGCCACCTCTGACTTGAGC
GTCGATTTTTGTGATGCTCGTCAGGGGGGCGGAGCCTATGGAAAAACGCCAGCAACGCGGCCTTTTTACG
GTTCCTGGCCTTTTGCTGGCCTTTTGCTCACATGTTCTTTCCTGCGTTATCCCCTGATTCTGTGGATAAC
CGTATTACCGCCATGCATTAGTTATTAATAGTAATCAATTACGGGGTCATTAGTTCATAGCCCATATATG
GAGTTCCGCGTTACATAACTTACGGTAAATGGCCCGCCTGGCTGACCGCCCAACGACCCCCGCCCATTGA
CGTCAATAATGACGTATGTTCCCATAGTAACGCCAATAGGGACTTTCCATTGACGTCAATGGGTGGAGTA
TTTACGGTAAACTGCCCACTTGGCAGTACATCAAGTGTATCATATGCCAAGTACGCCCCCTATTGACGTC
AATGACGGTAAATGGCCCGCCTGGCATTATGCCCAGTACATGACCTTATGGGACTTTCCTACTTGGCAGT
ACATCTACGTATTAGTCATCGCTATTACCATGGTGATGCGGTTTTGGCAGTACATCAATGGGCGTGGATA
GCGGTTTGACTCACGGGGATTTCCAAGTCTCCACCCCATTGACGTCAATGGGAGTTTGTTTTGGCACCAA
AATCAACGGGACTTTCCAAAATGTCGTAACAACTCCGCCCCATTGACGCAAATGGGCGGTAGGCGTGTAC
GGTGGGAGGTCTATATAAGCAGAGCTGGTTTAGTGAACCGTCAGATCCGCTAGCGCTACCGGTCGCCACC
ATGGTGAGCAAGGGCGAGGAGCTGTTCACCGGGGTGGTGCCCATCCTGGTCGAGCTGGACGGCGACGTAA
ACGGCCACAAGTTCAGCGTGTCCGGCGAGGGCGAGGGCGATGCCACCTACGGCAAGCTGACCCTGAAGTT
CATCTGCACCACCGGCAAGCTGCCCGTGCCCTGGCCCACCCTCGTGACCACCCTGACCTACGGCGTGCAG
TGCTTCAGCCGCTACCCCGACCACATGAAGCAGCACGACTTCTTCAAGTCCGCCATGCCCGAAGGCTACG
TCCAGGAGCGCACCATCTTCTTCAAGGACGACGGCAACTACAAGACCCGCGCCGAGGTGAAGTTCGAGGG
CGACACCCTGGTGAACCGCATCGAGCTGAAGGGCATCGACTTCAAGGAGGACGGCAACATCCTGGGGCAC
AAGCTGGAGTACAACTACAACAGCCACAACGTCTATATCATGGCCGACAAGCAGAAGAACGGCATCAAGG
TGAACTTCAAGATCCGCCACAACATCGAGGACGGCAGCGTGCAGCTCGCCGACCACTACCAGCAGAACAC
CCCCATCGGCGACGGCCCCGTGCTGCTGCCCGACAACCACTACCTGAGCACCCAGTCCAAGCTGAGCAAA
GACCCCAACGAGAAGCGCGATCACATGGTCCTGCTGGAGTTCGTGACCGCCGCCGGGATCACTCTCGGCA
TGGACGAGCTGTACAAGTCCGGACTCAGATCTCGAGCTATGGCCGCAGTGATTCTGGAGAGCATCTTTCT
GAAGCGATCCCAACAGAAAAAGAAAACATCACCTCTAAACTTCAAGAAGCGCCTGTTTCTCTTGACCGTG
CACAAACTCTCCTACTATGAGTATGACTTTGAACGTGGGAGAAGAGGCAGTAAGAAGGGTTCAATAGATG
TTGAGAAGATCACTTGTGTTGAAACAGTGGTTCCTGAAAAAAATCCTCCTCCAGAAAGACAGATTCCGAG
AAGAGGTGAAGAGTCCAGTGAAATGGAGCAAATTTCAATCATTGAAAGGTTCCCTTATCCCTTCCAGGTT
GTATATGATGAAGGGCCTCTCTACGTCTTCTCCCCAACTGAAGAACTAAGGAAGCGGTGGATTCACCAGC
TCAAAAACGTAATCCGGTACAACAGTGATCTGGTTCAGAAATATCACCCTTGCTTCTGGATCGATGGGCA
GTATCTCTGCTGCTCTCAGACAGCCAAAAATGCTATGGGCTGCCAAATTTTGGAGAACTGATCTAGATAA
CTGATCATAATCAGCCATACCACATTTGTAGAGGTTTTACTTGCTTTAAAAAACCTCCCACACCTCCCCC
TGAACCTGAAACATAAAATGAATGCAATTGTTGTTGTTAACTTGTTTATTGCAGCTTATAATGGTTACAA
ATAAAGCAATAGCATCACAAATTTCACAAATAAAGCATTTTTTTCACTGCATTCTAGTTGTGGTTTGTCC
AAACTCATCAATGTATCTTAACGCGTAAATTGTAAGCGTTAATATTTTGTTAAAATTCGCGTTAAATTTT
TGTTAAATCAGCTCATTTTTTAACCAATAGGCCGAAATCGGCAAAATCCCTTATAAATCAAAAGAATAGA
CCGAGATAGGGT
[37 nt withheld, positions 2953-2989]
AAAGAACGTGGACTCCAACGTCAAAGG
[49 nt withheld, positions 3017-3065]
T
[91 nt withheld, positions 3067-3157]
G
[124 nt withheld, positions 3159-3282]
CAGGTGGCACTTTTCGGGGAAATGTGCGCGGAACCCCTATTTGTTTATTTTTCTAAATACATTCAAATAT
GTATCCGCTCATGAGACAATAACCCTGATAAATGCTTCAATAATATTGAAAAAGGAAGAGTCCTGAGGCG
GAAAGAACCAGCTGTGGAATGTGTGTCAGTTAGGGTGTGGAAAGTCCCCAGGCTCCCCAGCAGGCAGAAG
TATGCAAAGCATGCATCTCAATTAGTCAGCAACCAGGTGTGGAAAGTCCCCAGGCTCCCCAGCAGGCAGA
AGTATGCAAAGCATGCATCTCAATTAGTCAGCAACCATAGTCCCGCCCCTAACTCCGCCCATCCCGCCCC
TAACTCCGCCCAGTTCCGCCCATTCTCCGCCCCATGGCTGACTAATTTTTTTTATTTATGCAGAGGCCGA
GGCCGCCTCGGCCTCTGAGCTATTCCAGAAGTAGTGAGGAGGCTTTTTTGGAGGCCTAGGCTTTTGCAAA
GATCGATCAAGAGACAGGATGAGGATCGTTTCGCATGATTGAACAAGATGGATTGCACGCAGGTTCTCCG
GCCGCTTGGGTGGAGAGGCTATTCGGCTATGACTGGGCACAACAGACAATCGGCTGCTCTGATGCCGCCG
TGTTCCGGCTGTCAGCGCAGGGGCGCCCGGTTCTTTTTGTCAAGACCGACCTGTCCGGTGCCCTGAATGA
ACTGCAAGACGAGGCAGCGCGGCTATCGTGGCTGGCCACGACGGGCGTTCCTTGCGCAGCTGTGCTCGAC
GTTGTCACTGAAGCGGGAAGGGACTGGCTGCTATTGGGCGAAGTGCCGGGGCAGGATCTCCTGTCATCTC
ACCTTGCTCCTGCCGAGAAAGTATCCATCATGGCTGATGCAATGCGGCGGCTGCATACGCTTGATCCGGC
TACCTGCCCATTCGACCACCAAGCGAAACATCGCATCGAGCGAGCACGTACTCGGATGGAAGCCGGTCTT
GTCGATCAGGATGATCTGGACGAAGAGCATCAGGGGCTCGCGCCAGCCGAACTGTTCGCCAGGCTCAAGG
CGAGCATGCCCGACGGCGAGGATCTCGTCGTGACCCATGGCGATGCCTGCTTGCCGAATATCATGGTGGA
AAATGGCCGCTTTTCTGGATTCATCGACTGTGGCCGGCTGGGTGTGGCGGACCGCTATCAGGACATAGCG
TTGGCTACCCGTGATATTGCTGAAGAGCTTGGCGGCGAATGGGCTGACCGCTTCCTCGTGCTTTACGGTA
TCGCCGCTCCCGATTCGCAGCGCATCGCCTTCTATCGCCTTCTTGACGAGTTCTTCTGAGCGGGACTCTG
GGGTTCGAAATGACCGACCAAGCGACGCCCAACCTGCCATCACGAGATTTCGATTCCACCGCCGCCTTCT
ATGAAAGGTTGGGCTTCGGAATCGTTTTCCGGGACGCCGGCTGGATGATCCTCCAGCGCGGGGATCTCAT
GCTGGAGTTCTTCGCCCACCCTAGGGGGAGGCTAACTGAAACACGGAAGGAGACAATACCGGAAGGAACC
CGCGCTATGACGGCAATAAAAAGACAGAATAAAACGCACGGTGTTGGGTCGTTTGTTCATAAACGCGGGG
TTCGGTCCCAGGGCTGGCACTCTGTCGATACCCCACCGAGACCCCATTGGGGCCAATACGCCCGCGTTTC
TTCCTTTTCCCCACCCCACCCCCCAAGTTCGGGTGAAGGCCCAGGGCTCGCAGCCAACGTCGGGGCGGCA
GGCCCTGCCATAGCCTCAGGTTACTCATATATACTTTAGATTGATTTAAAACTTCATTTTTAATTTAAAA
GGATCTAGGTGAAGATCCTTTTTGATAATCTCATGACCAAAATCCCTTAACGTGAGTTTTCGTTCCACTG
AGCGTCAGACCCCGTAGAAAA
Features (pLannotate 1.2.2; 15 found; start..end, strand, type, name):
     16..604     +  rep_origin     ori: high-copy-number ColE1/pMB1/pBR322/pUC origin of replication
    779..1082    +  enhancer       CMV enhancer: human cytomegalovirus immediate early enhancer
   1083..1286    +  promoter       CMV promoter: human cytomegalovirus (CMV) immediate early promoter
   1331..2047    +  CDS            mEGFP: mEGFP is a basic (constitutively fluorescent) green fluorescent protein published in 2002, derived from Aequorea victoria. It has moderate acid sensitivity.
   2048..2068    +  misc_feature   MCS (fragment): multiple cloning site
   2069..2578    +  CDS            BTK (fragment): BTK_HUMAN - Also known as AGMX1, ATK, BPK. Experimental evidence at protein level: Swiss-Prot protein existence level 1. Non-receptor tyrosine kinase indispensable for B lymphocyte development, differentiation and signaling. Binding of antigen to the B-cell antigen receptor (BCR) triggers signaling that ultimately leads to B-cell activation. After BCR engagement and activation at the plasma membrane, phosphorylates PLCG2 at several sites, igniting the downstream signaling pathway through calcium mobilization, followed by activation of the protein kinase C (PKC) family members. PLCG2 phosphoryl
   2592..2676    +  CDS            large T antigen (fragment): large T antigen from SV40 (simian virus 40)
   2699..2820    +  polyA_signal   SV40 poly(A) signal: SV40 polyadenylation signal
   2854..3282    -  rep_origin     f1 ori (sequence partly withheld): f1 bacteriophage origin of replication; arrow indicates direction of (+) strand synthesis
   3309..3413    +  promoter       AmpR promoter: bla
   3415..3772    +  promoter       SV40 promoter: SV40 enhancer and early promoter
   3807..4601    +  CDS            NeoR/KanR: aminoglycoside phosphotransferase from Tn5; aph(3')-II (or nptII); confers resistance to neomycin, kanamycin, and G418 (Geneticin®)
   4622..4774    +  CDS            ble (fragment): BLE_KLEPN - Experimental evidence at protein level: Swiss-Prot protein existence level 1. Binding protein with a strong affinity to the bleomycin family of antibiotics. Binds to CL990; an antimitotic-antibiotic compound. From Klebsiella pneumoniae.
   4833..4880    +  polyA_signal   HSV TK poly(A) signal: herpes simplex virus thymidine kinase polyadenylation signal (Cole and Stacy, 1985)
   4971..4987    -  polyA_signal   bGH poly(A) signal (fragment): bovine growth hormone polyadenylation signal
