[The description below was written by a language model from this plasmid's Addgene catalogue record and pLannotate feature annotations shown in this document.]
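Description:
pEGFP-PH(Btk) is a mammalian expression plasmid of about 5.2 kb built on the pEGFP-C1 backbone, encoding a green fluorescent protein fused to the pleckstrin homology (PH) domain of human Bruton's tyrosine kinase (BTK). It is maintained in E. coli at high copy through a ColE1/pUC-type origin and selected with kanamycin. The resistance gene is the Tn5 aminoglycoside phosphotransferase (NeoR/KanR), which sits behind tandem bacterial (bla-type) and SV40 early promoters and is followed by an HSV TK polyadenylation signal, so the same cassette can also support G418 selection in mammalian cells. An f1 origin is present as well. The short ble, SV40 large T antigen and bGH poly(A) fragments in the annotation are most likely backbone remnants or partial matches rather than functional elements.

The expression cassette uses the human CMV immediate-early enhancer and promoter to drive the fluorescent protein coding sequence. This is followed by a short remnant of the multiple cloning site acting as a linker, then a roughly 510 bp fragment of BTK, and an SV40 polyadenylation signal. The fluorescent protein is therefore at the N-terminus of the PH domain. The catalogue entry calls the tag eGFP, whereas the sequence annotation matched it to mEGFP, the monomeric variant; the record does not resolve this difference.

The Btk PH domain is widely known as a selective binder of PI(3,4,5)P3, so GFP fusions of this kind generally serve as live-cell imaging probes that relocate to membranes where this lipid is produced. The associated publication concerns PI(3,4,5)P3 engagement and Akt activity at cellular membranes, which fits such a biosensor role, although the stated purpose is simply expression of the tagged domain.
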