Addgene plasmid #86635: pEGFP-PH(Btk)
Purpose: Expresses eGFP-taggd PH domain of Btk
Depositing lab: Thomas Leonard & Ivan Yudushkin. Depositing organization: Medical University of Vienna. Publication: PI(3,4,5)P3 Engagement Restricts Akt Activity to Cellular Membranes. Ebner M, Lucic I, Leonard TA, Yudushkin I. Mol Cell. 2017 Feb 2;65(3):416-431.e6. doi: 10.1016/j.molcel.2016.12.028. PubMed 28157504.
Backbone
  Vector backbone: pEGFP-C1
  Vector type: Mammalian Expression
Growth in bacteria
  Bacterial resistance: Kanamycin, 50 μg/mL
  Growth temperature: 37°C
  Growth strain: DH5alpha
  Copy number: High Copy
Gene/Insert
  Gene/Insert name: Btk PH domain
  Species: H. sapiens (human)
  Entrez Gene: BTK (a.k.a. AGMX1, AT, ATK, BPK, IGHD3, IMD1, PSCTK1, XLA)
Resource information
  A portion of this plasmid was derived from a plasmid made by: Iva Lucic, MFPL, Vienna
Terms and licenses: Academic/Nonprofit Terms; Industry Terms: Not Available to Industry
How to cite: pEGFP-PH(Btk) was a gift from Thomas Leonard & Ivan Yudushkin (Addgene plasmid # 86635 ; http://n2t.net/addgene:86635 ; RRID:Addgene_86635)
